>Addgene plasmid #195291 | PG13-mCherry | addgene full sequence | sequence record 384351 | Addgene NGS Result
CCAGGCAAGTCCAGGCAGGCCAGGCAAGTCCAGGCAGGCCAGGCAAGTCCAGGCAGGCCAGGCAAGTCCA
GGCAGGCCAGGCAAGTCCAGGCAGGCCAGGCAAGTCCAGGCAGGCCAGGCAAGTCCAGGCAGGGCCAGGC
AAGTCCAGGCAGGCCAGGCAAGTCCAGGCAGGCCAGGCAAGTCCAGGCAGGATCGAATTCGATCTGTTTT
TTTTAGTATTAAGCAGAGGCCGGGGGCCCCTGGCCTCCGCTTACTCTGGAGAAAAAGAAGAGAGGCATTC
CAGAGGCAACTTGTCAAAACAGGACTGGCGCCTTGGAGGCGCTGTGGGGCCACCCAAATTGATATAATTA
AGCCCCAACCGCCTCTTCCCGCCTCATTTCAGCCTCACCACCCTCGACAAGCTTATCGATACCGTCGGGG
GATCCACTAGTTCTAGAGCGGCCGCCACCGCGGTGGAGCTCGAGCTTGGCATTCCGGTACTGTTGGTAAA
ATGGTGAGCAAGGGCGAGGAGGATAACATGGCCATCATCAAGGAGTTCATGCGCTTCAAGGTGCACATGG
AGGGCTCCGTGAACGGCCACGAGTTCGAGATCGAGGGCGAGGGCGAGGGCCGCCCCTACGAGGGCACCCA
GACCGCCAAGCTGAAGGTGACCAAGGGTGGCCCCCTGCCCTTCGCCTGGGACATCCTGTCCCCTCAGTTC
ATGTACGGCTCCAAGGCCTACGTGAAGCACCCCGCCGACATCCCCGACTACTTGAAGCTGTCCTTCCCCG
AGGGCTTCAAGTGGGAGCGCGTGATGAACTTCGAGGACGGCGGCGTGGTGACCGTGACCCAGGACTCCTC
CCTGCAGGACGGCGAGTTCATCTACAAGGTGAAGCTGCGCGGCACCAACTTCCCCTCCGACGGCCCCGTA
ATGCAGAAGAAGACCATGGGCTGGGAGGCCTCCTCCGAGCGGATGTACCCCGAGGACGGCGCCCTGAAGG
GCGAGATCAAGCAGAGGCTGAAGCTGAAGGACGGCGGCCACTACGACGCTGAGGTCAAGACCACCTACAA
GGCCAAGAAGCCCGTGCAGCTGCCCGGCGCCTACAACGTCAACATCAAGTTGGACATCACCTCCCACAAC
GAGGACTACACCATCGTGGAACAGTACGAACGCGCCGAGGGCCGCCACTCCACCGGCGGCATGGACGAGC
TGTACAAGTAGAATGTAACTGTATTCAGCGATGACGAAATTCTTAGCTATTGTAATACTCTAGAGGATCT
TTGTGAAGGAACCTTACTTCTGTGGTGTGACATAATTGGACAAACTACCTACAGAGATTTAAAGCTCTAA
GGTAAATATAAAATTTTTAAGTGTATAATGTGTTAAACTACTGATTCTAATTGTTTGTGTATTTTAGATT
CCAACCTATGGAACTGATGAATGGGAGCAGTGGTGGAATGCCTTTAATGAGGAAAACCTGTTTTGCTCAG
AAGAAATGCCATCTAGTGATGATGAGGCTACTGCTGACTCTCAACATTCTACTCCTCCAAAAAAGAAGAG
AAAGGTAGAAGACCCCAAGGACTTTCCTTCAGAATTGCTAAGTTTTTTGAGTCATGCTGTGTTTAGTAAT
AGAACTCTTGCTTGCTTTGCTATTTACACCACAAAGGAAAAAGCTGCACTGCTATACAAGAAAATTATGG
AAAAATATTCTGTAACCTTTATAAGTAGGCATAACAGTTATAATCATAACATACTGTTTTTTCTTACTCC
ACACAGGCATAGAGTGTCTGCTATTAATAACTATGCTCAAAAATTGTGTACCTTTAGCTTTTTAATTTGT
AAAGGGGTTAATAAGGAATATTTGATGTATAGTGCCTTGACTAGAGATCATAATCAGCCATACCACATTT
GTAGAGGTTTTACTTGCTTTAAAAAACCTCCCACACCTCCCCCTGAACCTGAAACATAAAATGAATGCAA
TTGTTGTTGTTAACTTGTTTATTGCAGCTTATAATGGTTACAAATAAAGCAATAGCATCACAAATTTCAC
AAATAAAGCATTTTTTTCACTGCATTCTAGTTGTGGTTTGTCCAAACTCATCAATGTATCTTATCATGTC
TGGATCCACTAGTTCTAGAGCGGCCGCCACCGCGGTGGAGCTCCAGCTTTTGTTCCCTTTAGTGAGGGTT
AATTTCGAGCTTGGCGTAATCATGGTCATAGCTGTTTCCTGTGTGAAATTGTTATCCGCTCACAATTCCA
CACAACATACGAGCCGGAAGCATAAAGTGTAAAGCCTGGGGTGCCTAATGAGTGAGCTAACTCACATTAA
TTGCGTTGCGCTCACTGCCCGCTTTCCAGTCGGGAAACCTGTCGTGCCAGCTGCATTAATGAATCGGCCA
ACGCGCGGGGAGAGGCGGTTTGCGTATTGGGCGCTCTTCCGCTTCCTCGCTCACTGACTCGCTGCGCTCG
GTCGTTCGGCTGCGGCGAGCGGTATCAGCTCACTCAAAGGCGGTAATACGGTTATCCACAGAATCAGGGG
ATAACGCAGGAAAGAACATGTGAGCAAAAGGCCAGCAAAAGGCCAGGAACCGTAAAAAGGCCGCGTTGCT
GGCGTTTTTCCATAGGCTCCGCCCCCCTGACGAGCATCACAAAAATCGACGCTCAAGTCAGAGGTGGCGA
AACCCGACAGGACTATAAAGATACCAGGCGTTTCCCCCTGGAAGCTCCCTCGTGCGCTCTCCTGTTCCGA
CCCTGCCGCTTACCGGATACCTGTCCGCCTTTCTCCCTTCGGGAAGCGTGGCGCTTTCTCATAGCTCACG
CTGTAGGTATCTCAGTTCGGTGTAGGTCGTTCGCTCCAAGCTGGGCTGTGTGCACGAACCCCCCGTTCAG
CCCGACCGCTGCGCCTTATCCGGTAACTATCGTCTTGAGTCCAACCCGGTAAGACACGACTTATCGCCAC
TGGCAGCAGCCACTGGTAACAGGATTAGCAGAGCGAGGTATGTAGGCGGTGCTACAGAGTTCTTGAAGTG
GTGGCCTAACTACGGCTACACTAGAAGAACAGTATTTGGTATCTGCGCTCTGCTGAAGCCAGTTACCTTC
GGAAAAAGAGTTGGTAGCTCTTGATCCGGCAAACAAACCACCGCTGGTAGCGGTGGTTTTTTTGTTTGCA
AGCAGCAGATTACGCGCAGAAAAAAAGGATCTCAAGAAGATCCTTTGATCTTTTCTACGGGGTCTGACGC
TCAGTGGAACGAAAACTCACGTTAAGGGATTTTGGTCATGAGATTATCAAAAAGGATCTTCACCTAGATC
CTTTTAAATTAAAAATGAAGTTTTAAATCAATCTAAAGTATATATGAGTAAACTTGGTCTGACAGTTACC
AATGCTTAATCAGTGAGGCACCTATCTCAGCGATCTGTCTATTTCGTTCATCCATAGTTGCCTGACTCCC
CGTCGTGTAGATAACTACGATACGGGAGGGCTTACCATCTGGCCCCAGTGCTGCAATGATACCGCGAGAC
CCACGCTCACCGGCTCCAGATTTATCAGCAATAAACCAGCCAGCCGGAAGGGCCGAGCGCAGAAGTGGTC
CTGCAACTTTATCCGCCTCCATCCAGTCTATTAATTGTTGCCGGGAAGCTAGAGTAAGTAGTTCGCCAGT
TAATAGTTTGCGCAACGTTGTTGCCATTGCTACAGGCATCGTGGTGTCACGCTCGTCGTTTGGTATGGCT
TCATTCAGCTCCGGTTCCCAACGATCAAGGCGAGTTACATGATCCCCCATGTTGTGCAAAAAAGCGGTTA
GCTCCTTCGGTCCTCCGATCGTTGTCAGAAGTAAGTTGGCCGCAGTGTTATCACTCATGGTTATGGCAGC
ACTGCATAATTCTCTTACTGTCATGCCATCCGTAAGATGCTTTTCTGTGACTGGTGAGTACTCAACCAAG
TCATTCTGAGAATAGTGTATGCGGCGACCGAGTTGCTCTTGCCCGGCGTCAATACGGGATAATACCGCGC
CACATAGCAGAACTTTAAAAGTGCTCATCATTGGAAAACGTTCTTCGGGGCGAAAACTCTCAAGGATCTT
ACCGCTGTTGAGATCCAGTTCGATGTAACCCACTCGTGCACCCAACTGATCTTCAGCATCTTTTACTTTC
ACCAGCGTTTCTGGGTGAGCAAAAACAGGAAGGCAAAATGCCGCAAAAAAGGGAATAAGGGCGACACGGA
AATGTTGAATACTCATACTCTTCCTTTTTCAATATTATTGAAGCATTTATCAGGGTTATTGTCTCATGAG
CGGATACATATTTGAATGTATTTAGAAAAATAAACAAATAGGGGTTCCGCGCACATTTCCCCGAAAAGTG
CCACCTAAATTGTAAGCGTTAATATTTTGTTAAAATTCGCGTTAAATTTTTGTTAAATCAGCTCATTTTT
TAACCAATAGGCCGAAATCGGCAAAATCCCTTATAAATCAAAAGAATAGACCGAGATAGGGT
[37 nt withheld, positions 4473-4509]
AAAGAACGTGGACTCCAACGTCAAAGG
[49 nt withheld, positions 4537-4585]
T
[91 nt withheld, positions 4587-4677]
G
[124 nt withheld, positions 4679-4802]
CCCATTCGCCATTCAGGCTGCGCAACTGTTGGGAAGGGCGATCGGTGCGGGCCTCTTCGCTATTACGCCA
GCTGGCGAAAGGGGGATGTGCTGCAAGGCGATTAAGTTGGGTAACGCCAGGGTTTTCCCAGTCACGACGT
TGTAAAACGACGGCCAGTGAATTGTAATACGACTCACTATAGGGCGAATTGGGTACCGGGCCCCCCCTCG
AGGTCGACGGTATCGATAAGCTTGATGCCAGGCAAGTCCAGGCAGGCCAGGCAAGTCCAGGCAGGCCAGG
CAAGTCCAGGCAGG
Features (pLannotate 1.2.2; 22 found; start..end, strand, type, name):
    257..280     -  misc_feature   HA-R (fragment): right homology arm from intron 1 of the mouse Rosa26 gene (Soriano, 1999)
    398..417     +  misc_feature   MCS (fragment): pBluescript multiple cloning site
    416..461     -  misc_feature   MCS (fragment): pBluescript multiple cloning site
    491..1201    +  CDS            mCherry: monomeric derivative of DsRed fluorescent protein (Shaner et al., 2004) mammalian codon-optimized
   1256..1330    +  CDS            small t antigen (fragment): SV40 (simian virus 40) small t antigen
   1332..1397    +  intron         small t intron: SV40 (simian virus 40) small t antigen intron
   1527..1547    +  CDS            SV40 NLS: nuclear localization signal of SV40 (simian virus 40) large T antigen
   1866..1949    +  CDS            large T antigen (fragment): large T antigen from SV40 (simian virus 40)
   1972..2106    +  polyA_signal   SV40 poly(A) signal: SV40 polyadenylation signal
   2102..2143    -  misc_feature   MCS (fragment): pBluescript multiple cloning site
   2156..2174    -  promoter       T3 promoter: promoter for bacteriophage T3 RNA polymerase
   2219..2235    -  protein_bind   lac operator: The lac repressor binds to the lac operator to inhibit transcription in E. coli. This inhibition can be relieved by adding lactose or isopropyl-β-D-thiogalactopyranoside (IPTG). lac repressor encoded by lacI
   2243..2273    -  promoter       lac promoter: promoter for the E. coli lac operon
   2288..2309    -  protein_bind   CAP binding site: CAP binding activates transcription in the presence of cAMP. E. coli catabolite activator protein
   2322..2414    -  CDS            lacI (fragment): lac repressor; lacI; The lac repressor binds to the lac operator to inhibit transcription in E. coli. This inhibition can be relieved by adding lactose or isopropyl-β-D-thiogalactopyranoside (IPTG).
   2597..3185    -  rep_origin     ori: high-copy-number ColE1/pMB1/pBR322/pUC origin of replication
   3356..4216    -  CDS            AmpR: β-lactamase; bla; confers resistance to ampicillin, carbenicillin, and related antibiotics
   4217..4321    -  promoter       AmpR promoter: bla
   4374..4802    -  rep_origin     f1 ori (sequence partly withheld): f1 bacteriophage origin of replication; arrow indicates direction of (+) strand synthesis
   4807..4964    -  CDS            lacZα (fragment): LacZα fragment of β-galactosidase; lacZ fragment
   4967..4985    +  promoter       T7 promoter: promoter for bacteriophage T7 RNA polymerase
   4994..5038    -  misc_feature   MCS (fragment): pBluescript multiple cloning site
