[The description below was written by a language model from this plasmid's Addgene catalogue record and pLannotate feature annotations shown in this document.]
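Description:
PG13-mCherry is a 5,096 bp fluorescent reporter plasmid for p53 transcriptional activity, built on the pBluescript II SK(+) cloning backbone and classed as a mammalian expression vector. It is maintained in E. coli at high copy through the ColE1/pUC-type origin and selected with ampicillin via the β-lactamase gene. The backbone also carries the usual pBluescript remnants: an f1 phage origin, T7 and T3 promoters flanking the cloning region, the lac promoter/operator and a lacZα fragment. None of these contribute to reporter function in mammalian cells. No mammalian selection marker is annotated, so the plasmid appears suited to transient transfection.

According to the depositor, the construct was made from the PG13-Luc reporter by replacing the luciferase coding sequence with the 711 bp mammalian codon-optimised mCherry gene. The parental design places 13 tandem copies of a p53-binding consensus site upstream of a polyoma virus promoter, so transcription of the reporter rises when active p53 binds the repeats. These response elements and the polyoma promoter are not picked up by the automated annotation, but they presumably occupy the unannotated stretch upstream of mCherry. The short Rosa26 homology-arm hit in that region is only 24 bp long and is probably a spurious match. Downstream of mCherry lies an SV40-derived cassette containing the small t antigen intron, fragments of T antigen coding sequence and the SV40 polyadenylation signal, which provides splicing and 3′ end processing for the transcript.

The plasmid is used to read out p53 pathway function as red fluorescence in living cells. The associated publication concerns characterisation of a reference human induced pluripotent stem cell line.
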