Addgene plasmid #195291: PG13-mCherry
Purpose: mCherry reporter containing 13 copies of the p53-binding consensus sequence
Depositing lab: Hideyuki Oguro. Publication: A reference human induced pluripotent stem cell line for large-scale collaborative studies. Pantazis CB, Yang A, Lara E, McDonough JA, Blauwendraat C, Peng L, Oguro H, Kanaujiya J, Zou J, Sebesta D, Pratt G, Cross E, Blockwick J, Buxton P, Kinner-Bibeau L, Medura C, Tompkins C, Hughes S, Santiana M, Faghri F, Nalls MA, Vitale D, Ballard S, Qi YA, Ramos DM, Anderson KM, Stadler J, Narayan P, Papademetriou J, Reilly L, Nelson MP, Aggarwal S, Rosen LU, Kirwan P, Pisupati V, Coon SL, Scholz SW, Priebe T, Ottl M, Dong J, Meijer M, Janssen LJM, Lourenco VS, van der Kant R, Crusius D, Paquet D, Raulin AC, Bu G, Held A, Wainger BJ, Gabriele RMC, Casey JM, Wray S, Abu-Bonsrah D, Parish CL, Beccari MS, Cleveland DW, Li E, Rose IVL, Kampmann M, Calatayud Aristoy C, Verstreken P, Heinrich L, Chen MY, Schule B, Dou D, Holzbaur ELF, Zanellati MC, Basundra R, Deshmukh M, Cohen S, Khanna R, Raman M, Nevin ZS, Matia M, Van Lent J, Timmerman V, Conklin BR, Johnson Chase K, Zhang K, Funes S, Bosco DA, Erlebach L, Welzer M, Kronenberg-Versteeg D, Lyu G, Arenas E, Coccia E, Sarrafha L, Ahfeldt T, Marioni JC, Skarnes WC, Cookson MR, Ward ME, Merkle FT. Cell Stem Cell. 2022 Dec 1;29(12):1685-1702.e22. doi: 10.1016/j.stem.2022.11.004. PubMed 36459969.
Backbone
  Vector backbone: pBluescript II SK (+)
  Total vector size (bp): 5096
  Vector type: Mammalian Expression
Growth in bacteria
  Bacterial resistance: Ampicillin, 100 μg/mL
  Growth temperature: 37°C
  Growth strain: DH5alpha
  Copy number: High Copy
Gene/Insert
  Gene/Insert name: mCherry
  Species: Synthetic
  Insert size (bp): 711
Terms and licenses: Academic/Nonprofit Terms; Industry Terms: Not Available to Industry
Depositor comments: This plasmid was generated by replacing the luciferace sequence of the PG13-Luc reporter plasmid (Addgene 16442; DOI: 10.1016/0092-8674(93)90500-p), which contains 13 copies of a p53-binding site followed by the polyoma promoter, with the mCherry sequence.
How to cite: PG13-mCherry was a gift from Hideyuki Oguro (Addgene plasmid # 195291 ; http://n2t.net/addgene:195291 ; RRID:Addgene_195291)
